Addgene plasmid #123217: pCEP4-25711gp160-754*
Purpose: Mammalian expression plasmid for Env from the 25711 HIV-1 isolate; C-terminal truncation
Depositing lab: Erik Procko. Depositing organization: University of Illinois at Urbana-Champaign. Publication: Conformational engineering of HIV-1 Env based on mutational tolerance in the CD4 and PG16 bound states. Heredia JD, Park J, Choi H, Gill KS, Procko E. J Virol. 2019 Mar 20. pii: JVI.00219-19. doi: 10.1128/JVI.00219-19. PubMed 30894475.
Backbone
  Vector backbone: pCEP4
  Backbone manufacturer: Invitrogen
  Backbone size w/o insert (bp): 10393
  Total vector size (bp): 11796
  Vector type: Mammalian Expression
  Selectable markers: Hygromycin
Growth in bacteria
  Bacterial resistance: Ampicillin, 100 μg/mL
  Growth temperature: 37°C
  Growth strain: DH5alpha
  Copy number: High Copy
Gene/Insert
  Gene/Insert name: HIV-1 (25711) Env (alt names: gp160; Env)
  Species: Human immunodeficiency virus 1
  Insert size (bp): 2247
  Mutation: Codon-optimized synthetic gene; Premature stop codon at position 754
  GenBank ID: ABL67448.1
  Promoter: CMV
  Tag / fusion protein: CD5 leader peptide (N terminal on insert)
  Cloning method: Restriction Enzyme; 5′ cloning site NheI (not destroyed); 3′ cloning site XhoI (not destroyed)
  Sequencing primers: 5′ CMV_fwd; 3′ EBV_rev
Terms and licenses: Academic/Nonprofit Terms; Industry Terms: Not Available to Industry
How to cite: pCEP4-25711gp160-754* was a gift from Erik Procko (Addgene plasmid # 123217 ; http://n2t.net/addgene:123217 ; RRID:Addgene_123217)
