[The description below was written by a language model from this plasmid's Addgene catalogue record and pLannotate feature annotations shown in this document.]
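Description:
pCEP4-25711gp160-754* is a mammalian expression plasmid built on the Invitrogen pCEP4 episomal backbone and carrying the envelope glycoprotein (Env, gp160) of the HIV-1 isolate 25711. The insert is a codon-optimized synthetic gene of about 2.2 kb cloned between NheI and XhoI sites. It has a CD5 leader peptide at its N-terminus to direct the protein into the secretory pathway. A premature stop codon at position 754 removes the C-terminal portion of the protein, which lies in the gp41 cytoplasmic tail. Transcription is driven by the human cytomegalovirus immediate-early enhancer and promoter and terminated by an SV40 polyadenylation signal located just downstream of the env coding sequence.

In E. coli the plasmid replicates from a high-copy ColE1/pUC-type origin and is selected with ampicillin through the β-lactamase gene. In mammalian cells the Epstein-Barr virus oriP origin and the EBNA1 gene allow the plasmid to persist as an extrachromosomal episome in permissive primate cells. A hygromycin B phosphotransferase cassette, under a herpes simplex virus thymidine kinase promoter and poly(A) signal, provides selection. The remaining short annotations (fragments of herpesvirus genes, rop, tetracycline resistance and large T antigen) appear to be backbone remnants or flanking viral sequence rather than functional elements.

The associated publication title concerns conformational engineering of Env based on mutational tolerance in its CD4- and PG16-bound states, which suggests use for expressing Env in human cells for such binding studies. The catalogue lists a total size of 11,796 bp, whereas the annotated depositor sequence is 12,418 nt; the record does not explain this difference.
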