Features (pLannotate 1.2.2; 22 found; start..end, strand, type, name):
     46..2241    +  CDS            env (fragment): ENV_HV1Y2 - Experimental evidence at protein level: Swiss-Prot protein existence level 1. [Transmembrane protein gp41]: Acts as a class I viral fusion protein. Under the current model, the protein has at least 3 conformational states: pre-fusion native state, pre-hairpin intermediate state, and post-fusion hairpin state. During fusion of viral and target intracellular membranes, the coiled coil regions (heptad repeats) assume a trimer-of-hairpins structure, positioning the fusion peptide in close proximity to the C-terminal region of the ectodomain. The formation of this structure appears to d
   2267..2401    -  polyA_signal   SV40 poly(A) signal: SV40 polyadenylation signal
   2424..2507    -  CDS            large T antigen (fragment): large T antigen from SV40 (simian virus 40)
   2510..2550    +  CDS            rop (fragment): Rop protein, which maintains plasmids at low copy number; rop
   2662..2680    -  misc_feature   MCS (fragment): pUC18/19 multiple cloning site
   3126..4915    -  rep_origin     oriP: Epstein-Barr virus oriP replication origin (Yates et al., 2000)
   4916..5134    -  CDS            gL (fragment): GL_EBVB9 - Experimental evidence at protein level: Swiss-Prot protein existence level 1. The heterodimer glycoprotein H-glycoprotein L is required for the fusion of viral and plasma membranes leading to virus entry into the host cell. Acts as a functional inhibitor of gH and maintains gH in an inhibited form. Upon binding to host integrins, gL dissociates from gH leading to activation of the viral fusion glycoproteins gB and gH. Fusion of EBV with B-lymphocytes requires the additional receptor- binding protein gp42, which forms a complex with gH/gL. The heterodimer gH/gL targets also host EPHA
   5217..7142    -  CDS            EBNA1: Epstein-Barr nuclear antigen 1, also known as EBNA-1 crucial for latent viral infection, and for episomal amplification of vectors containing the oriP origin (Okita et al., 2013)
   7180..7524    -  CDS            BRRF2_EBVB9 (fragment): Protein inferred from homology: Swiss-Prot protein existence level 3. From Epstein-Barr virus (strain B95-8) (HHV-4) (Human herpesvirus 4).
   7527..7550    -  promoter       tet promoter (fragment): E. coli promoter for tetracycline efflux protein gene
   7663..7767    +  promoter       AmpR promoter: bla
   7768..8628    +  CDS            AmpR: β-lactamase; bla; confers resistance to ampicillin, carbenicillin, and related antibiotics
   8799..9387    +  rep_origin     ori: high-copy-number ColE1/pMB1/pBR322/pUC origin of replication
   9433..9591    -  CDS            TcR (fragment): tetracycline efflux protein; tet; confers resistance to tetracycline
   9712..9912    -  CDS            MDV035 (fragment): UL24_GAHVM - Protein inferred from homology: Swiss-Prot protein existence level 3. May play a role in the dispersal of host nucleolin from the nucleolus throughout the nucleus leading to a decrease in ribosome biogenesis. From Gallid herpesvirus 2 (strain Chicken/Md5/ATCC VR-987) (GaHV-2) (Marek's disease herpesvirus type 1).
   9901..9963    +  promoter       Mini-TK promoter: minimal herpes simplex virus (HSV) thymidine kinase promoter
  10006..11043   +  CDS            HygR: hygromycin B phosphotransferase confers resistance to hygromycin
  11085..11133   +  polyA_signal   HSV TK poly(A) signal: herpes simplex virus thymidine kinase polyadenylation signal (Cole and Stacy, 1985)
  11333..11557   +  CDS            gH (fragment): GH_HHV11 - Experimental evidence at protein level: Swiss-Prot protein existence level 1. The heterodimer glycoprotein H-glycoprotein L is required for the fusion of viral and plasma membranes leading to virus entry into the host cell. Following initial binding to host receptor, membrane fusion is mediated by the fusion machinery composed of gB and the heterodimer gH/gL. May also be involved in the fusion between the virion envelope and the outer nuclear membrane during virion morphogenesis. From Human herpesvirus 1 (strain 17) (HHV-1) (Human herpes simplex virus 1).
  11588..11613   -  CDS            bla(M) (fragment): β-lactamase lacking the signal sequence; bla(M); allows cytosolic expression of β-lactamase
  11787..12166   +  enhancer       CMV enhancer: human cytomegalovirus immediate early enhancer
  12168..12367   +  promoter       CMV promoter: human cytomegalovirus (CMV) immediate early promoter
>Addgene plasmid #123217 | pCEP4-25711gp160-754* | depositor full sequence | sequence record 235157 | pCEP4-25711gp160-754* sequence 12418 bps
GCCACCATGCCTATGGGGAGCCTCCAACCCCTGGCTACACTCTATTTGCTTGGTATGCTCGTAGCCAGTG
TCTTGGCTAATCTCTGGGTCACAGTATATTATGGTGTACCCGTATGGAAGGAAGCTAAGACCACCCTCTT
CTGTGCGTCTGACGCGAAGGGCTACGACAAGGAAGTTCACAATGTTTGGGCTACTCACGCATGTGTTCCG
ACTGATCCCAACCCGCAAGAGATGCCTCTGGAGAATGTTACCGAGAATTTCAATATGTGGGAAAATGACA
TGGTGAATCAAATGCACGAAGATGTGATCAGTCTGTGGGATGAGTCCTTGAAGCCTTGCGTCAAACTGAC
CCCTCTGTGCGTAACTTTGAACTGCACGGATGTTAATAAAAATGTTTCCTCTTCCGACACGGATAACTAC
AAAGAGACTATGAAGGAGCGGAAAAATTGCACGTTCAATATGACGACAGAGCTTCGCGACAAGAACCAGA
AGAAATATGCCCTTTTCTATAAGCTCGACATTGTCCCACTGGATGATAATGACAATGCGTCATACCGGCT
TATAAATTGCAATACGAGCACGCTGACTCAGGCCTGCCCAAAGGTTAGTTTTGACCCTATACCGATCCAC
TACTGTGCCCCTGCAGGGTACGCAATTCTCAAATGCAAGAATAAAACCTTCAATGGGATAGGGCCGTGTA
ACAAGGTTTCAACCGTTCAATGCACGCATGGAATAAAGCCGGTGGTATCTACACAACTTTTGCTTAACGG
GAGTCTTGCGGAAGAGGACATTGTTATTCGCTCAGAGAACATAACCGATAATGCGAAAACAATAATCGTA
CACCTCAATGAGTCCGTGGAGATCGTTTGCATCCGCCCTAATAATAACACTCGGAAATCTATTAGGATAG
GTCCAGGCCAAACCTTTTACGCGACGGGTGATATAGTTGGGGACATCCGCCAGGCATACTGCAATATCTC
AGAGGGGAAATGGAATAAGACTCTCCAGCGGGTATCTGAGAAGCTGGCTGAGCACTTCCCGAACAGTACA
ATTAACTTCAATAGCTCAAGCGGGGGTGACCTGGAGATTACGACGCATTCTTTCAATTGTGGCGGGGAAT
TTTTCTATTGCAATACGTCTGGCCTCTTCAACGGAACCTATATGAACAATGATACGAAGAGCAATGACAC
AAAGTCTAACAGTTCATCAATCATCACGATCCCATGTCGCATTAAGCAAATTATCAACATGTGGCAAGAA
GTCGGACGCGCGGTATACGCACCACCCATCGCCGGTAACATTACTTGTAAATCCAACATTACGGGCATTC
TTCTGACTAGGGATGGTGGGAGAGGCGAAGAAGTGAAAAATGATACCGAGACATTTAGGCCAGGAGGGGG
CAACATGAAAGACAATTGGAGGAGTGAGCTTTATAAATACAAAGTAGTTGAAATCAAGCCCCTCGGAGTG
GCACCAACCGCCGCCAAGCGCAGAGTCGTCGAGAGAGAAAAGAGGGCAGTAGGACTTGGGGCGGTGCTCC
TTGGATTTCTTGGGGCAGCCGGGAGTACGATGGGCGCAGCTTCCATCACTTTGACGGTTCAGGCGCGACA
ACTCCTCTCTGGAATTGTTCAACAGCAGTCTAACTTGCTCCGGGCCATTGAGGCGCAGCAGCACATGTTG
CAGCTCACCGTGTGGGGTATTAAGCAGCTCCAAGCTAGGGTACTTGCCATCGAGCGGTATCTTAAGGATC
AACAGCTCCTCGGAATTTGGGGGTGTTCCGGTAAGCTCATTTGCACAACAGCGGTCCCCTGGAACTCCAG
TTGGTCTAATAAGAATCAAACTGAGATATGGGACAAGATGACTTGGATGCAATGGGATAGAGAGATTTCA
AATTATACGGACACTATATACCGCCTTCTTGAAGATAGCCAAAACCAACAGGAAAAGAATGAGAAGGACC
TTTTGGAACTTGACAAGTGGCAGAACCTTTGGAGTTGGTTCAACATAACTAACTGGCTCTGGTACATAAG
AATATTCATAATGATTGTAGGGGGCTTGATAGGCTTGCGAATAATATTCGCGGTTCTGTCAATCGTAAAC
CGCGTACGACAAGGATATTCACCGTTGTCTTTTCAGACCCTCGCGCCGAATCCTCGGGGATTGGACCGCC
TGGGGCGGATTGAAGAAGAGGGAGGGAAAGAGGACAGGAACAGATCCATTCGACTTGTCCACGGTTTTCT
TTGATAACTCGAGGCCGGCAAGGCCGGATCCAGACATGATAAGATACATTGATGAGTTTGGACAAACCAC
AACTAGAATGCAGTGAAAAAAATGCTTTATTTGTGAAATTTGTGATGCTATTGCTTTATTTGTAACCATT
ATAAGCTGCAATAAACAAGTTAACAACAACAATTGCATTCATTTTATGTTTCAGGTTCAGGGGGAGGTGT
GGGAGGTTTTTTAAAGCAAGTAAAACCTCTACAAATGTGGTATGGCTGATTATGATCCGGCTGCCTCGCG
CGTTTCGGTGATGACGGTGAAAACCTCTGACACATGCAGCTCCCGGAGACGGTCACAGCTTGTCTGTAAG
CGGATGCCGGGAGCAGACAAGCCCGTCAGGGCGCGTCAGCGGGTGTTGGCGGGTGTCGGGGCGCAGCCAT
GAGGTCGACTCTAGAGGATCGATCCCCGCCCCGGACGAACTAAACCTGACTACGACATCTCTGCCCCTTC
TTCGCGGGGCAGTGCATGTAATCCCTTCAGTTGGTTGGTACAACTTGCCAACTGGGCCCTGTTCCACATG
TGACACGGGGGGGGACCAAACACAAAGGGGTTCTCTGACTGTAGTTGACATCCTTATAAATGGATGTGCA
CATTTGCCAACACTGAGTGGCTTTCATCCTGGAGCAGACTTTGCAGTCTGTGGACTGCAACACAACATTG
CCTTTATGTGTAACTCTTGGCTGAAGCTCTTACACCAATGCTGGGGGACATGTACCTCCCAGGGGCCCAG
GAAGACTACGGGAGGCTACACCAACGTCAATCAGAGGGGCCTGTGTAGCTACCGATAAGCGGACCCTCAA
GAGGGCATTAGCAATAGTGTTTATAAGGCCCCCTTGTTAACCCTAAACGGGTAGCATATGCTTCCCGGGT
AGTAGTATATACTATCCAGACTAACCCTAATTCAATAGCATATGTTACCCAACGGGAAGCATATGCTATC
GAATTAGGGTTAGTAAAAGGGTCCTAAGGAACAGCGATATCTCCCACCCCATGAGCTGTCACGGTTTTAT
TTACATGGGGTCAGGATTCCACGAGGGTAGTGAACCATTTTAGTCACAAGGGCAGTGGCTGAAGATCAAG
GAGCGGGCAGTGAACTCTCCTGAATCTTCGCCTGCTTCTTCATTCTCCTTCGTTTAGCTAATAGAATAAC
TGCTGAGTTGTGAACAGTAAGGTGTATGTGAGGTGCTCGAAAACAAGGTTTCAGGTGACGCCCCCAGAAT
AAAATTTGGACGGGGGGTTCAGTGGTGGCATTGTGCTATGACACCAATATAACCCTCACAAACCCCTTGG
GCAATAAATACTAGTGTAGGAATGAAACATTCTGAATATCTTTAACAATAGAAATCCATGGGGTGGGGAC
AAGCCGTAAAGACTGGATGTCCATCTCACACGAATTTATGGCTATGGGCAACACATAATCCTAGTGCAAT
ATGATACTGGGGTTATTAAGATGTGTCCCAGGCAGGGACCAAGACAGGTGAACCATGTTGTTACACTCTA
TTTGTAACAAGGGGAAAGAGAGTGGACGCCGACAGCAGCGGACTCCACTGGTTGTCTCTAACACCCCCGA
AAATTAAACGGGGCTCCACGCCAATGGGGCCCATAAACAAAGACAAGTGGCCACTCTTTTTTTTGAAATT
GTGGAGTGGGGGCACGCGTCAGCCCCCACACGCCGCCCTGCGGTTTTGGACTGTAAAATAAGGGTGTAAT
AACTTGGCTGATTGTAACCCCGCTAACCACTGCGGTCAAACCACTTGCCCACAAAACCACTAATGGCACC
CCGGGGAATACCTGCATAAGTAGGTGGGCGGGCCAAGATAGGGGCGCGATTGCTGCGATCTGGAGGACAA
ATTACACACACTTGCGCCTGAGCGCCAAGCACAGGGTTGTTGGTCCTCATATTCACGAGGTCGCTGAGAG
CACGGTGGGCTAATGTTGCCATGGGTAGCATATACTACCCAAATATCTGGATAGCATATGCTATCCTAAT
CTATATCTGGGTAGCATAGGCTATCCTAATCTATATCTGGGTAGCATATGCTATCCTAATCTATATCTGG
GTAGTATATGCTATCCTAATTTATATCTGGGTAGCATAGGCTATCCTAATCTATATCTGGGTAGCATATG
CTATCCTAATCTATATCTGGGTAGTATATGCTATCCTAATCTGTATCCGGGTAGCATATGCTATCCTAAT
AGAGATTAGGGTAGTATATGCTATCCTAATTTATATCTGGGTAGCATATACTACCCAAATATCTGGATAG
CATATGCTATCCTAATCTATATCTGGGTAGCATATGCTATCCTAATCTATATCTGGGTAGCATAGGCTAT
CCTAATCTATATCTGGGTAGCATATGCTATCCTAATCTATATCTGGGTAGTATATGCTATCCTAATTTAT
ATCTGGGTAGCATAGGCTATCCTAATCTATATCTGGGTAGCATATGCTATCCTAATCTATATCTGGGTAG
TATATGCTATCCTAATCTGTATCCGGGTAGCATATGCTATCCTCATGCATATACAGTCAGCATATGATAC
CCAGTAGTAGAGTGGGAGTGCTATCCTTTGCATATGCCGCCACCTCCCAAGGGGGCGTGAATTTTCGCTG
CTTGTCCTTTTCCTGCTGGTTGCTCCCATTCTTAGGTGAATTTAAGGAGGCCAGGCTAAAGCCGTCGCAT
GTCTGATTGCTCACCAGGTAAATGTCGCTAATGTTTTCCAACGCGAGAAGGTGTTGAGCGCGGAGCTGAG
TGACGTGACAACATGGGTATGCCCAATTGCCCCATGTTGGGAGGACGAAAATGGTGACAAGACAGATGGC
CAGAAATACACCAACAGCACGCATGATGTCTACTGGGGATTTATTCTTTAGTGCGGGGGAATACACGGCT
TTTAATACGATTGAGGGCGTCTCCTAACAAGTTACATCACTCCTGCCCTTCCTCACCCTCATCTCCATCA
CCTCCTTCATCTCCGTCATCTCCGTCATCACCCTCCGCGGCAGCCCCTTCCACCATAGGTGGAAACCAGG
GAGGCAAATCTACTCCATCGTCAAAGCTGCACACAGTCACCCTGATATTGCAGGTAGGAGCGGGCTTTGT
CATAACAAGGTCCTTAATCGCATCCTTCAAAACCTCAGCAAATATATGAGTTTGTAAAAAGACCATGAAA
TAACAGACAATGGACTCCCTTAGCGGGCCAGGTTGTGGGCCGGGTCCAGGGGCCATTCCAAAGGGGAGAC
GACTCAATGGTGTAAGACGACATTGTGGAATAGCAAGGGCAGTTCCTCGCCTTAGGTTGTAAAGGGAGGT
CTTACTACCTCCATATACGAACACACCGGCGACCCAAGTTCCTTCGTCGGTAGTCCTTTCTACGTGACTC
CTAGCCAGGAGAGCTCTTAAACCTTCTGCAATGTTCTCAAATTTCGGGTTGGAACCTCCTTGACCACGAT
GCTTTCCAAACCACCCTCCTTTTTTGCGCCTGCCTCCATCACCCTGACCCCGGGGTCCAGTGCTTGGGCC
TTCTCCTGGGTCATCTGCGGGGCCCTGCTCTATCGCTCCCGGGGGCACGTCAGGCTCACCATCTGGGCCA
CCTTCTTGGTGGTATTCAAAATAATCGGCTTCCCCTACAGGGTGGAAAAATGGCCTTCTACCTGGAGGGG
GCCTGCGCGGTGGAGACCCGGATGATGATGACTGACTACTGGGACTCCTGGGCCTCTTTTCTCCACGTCC
ACGACCTCTCCCCCTGGCTCTTTCACGACTTCCCCCCCTGGCTCTTTCACGTCCTCTACCCCGGCGGCCT
CCACTACCTCCTCGACCCCGGCCTCCACTACCTCCTCGACCCCGGCCTCCACTGCCTCCTCGACCCCGGC
CTCCACCTCCTGCTCCTGCCCCTCCTGCTCCTGCCCCTCCTCCTGCTCCTGCCCCTCCTGCCCCTCCTGC
TCCTGCCCCTCCTGCCCCTCCTGCTCCTGCCCCTCCTGCCCCTCCTGCTCCTGCCCCTCCTGCCCCTCCT
CCTGCTCCTGCCCCTCCTGCCCCTCCTCCTGCTCCTGCCCCTCCTGCCCCTCCTGCTCCTGCCCCTCCTG
CCCCTCCTGCTCCTGCCCCTCCTGCCCCTCCTGCTCCTGCCCCTCCTGCTCCTGCCCCTCCTGCTCCTGC
CCCTCCTGCTCCTGCCCCTCCTGCCCCTCCTGCCCCTCCTCCTGCTCCTGCCCCTCCTGCTCCTGCCCCT
CCTGCCCCTCCTGCCCCTCCTGCTCCTGCCCCTCCTCCTGCTCCTGCCCCTCCTGCCCCTCCTGCCCCTC
CTCCTGCTCCTGCCCCTCCTGCCCCTCCTCCTGCTCCTGCCCCTCCTCCTGCTCCTGCCCCTCCTGCCCC
TCCTGCCCCTCCTCCTGCTCCTGCCCCTCCTGCCCCTCCTCCTGCTCCTGCCCCTCCTCCTGCTCCTGCC
CCTCCTGCCCCTCCTGCCCCTCCTCCTGCTCCTGCCCCTCCTCCTGCTCCTGCCCCTCCTGCCCCTCCTG
CCCCTCCTGCCCCTCCTCCTGCTCCTGCCCCTCCTCCTGCTCCTGCCCCTCCTGCTCCTGCCCCTCCCGC
TCCTGCTCCTGCTCCTGTTCCACCGTGGGTCCCTTTGCAGCCAATGCAACTTGGACGTTTTTGGGGTCTC
CGGACACCATCTCTATGTCTTGGCCCTGATCCTGAGCCGCCCGGGGCTCCTGGTCTTCCGCCTCCTCGTC
CTCGTCCTCTTCCCCGTCCTCGTCCATGGTTATCACCCCCTCTTCTTTGAGGTCCACTGCCGCCGGAGCC
TTCTGGTCCAGATGTGTCTCCCTTCTCTCCTAGGCCATTTCCAGGTCCTGTACCTGGCCCCTCGTCAGAC
ATGATTCACACTAAAAGAGATCAATAGACATCTTTATTAGACGACGCTCAGTGAATACAGGGAGTGCAGA
CTCCTGCCCCCTCCAACAGCCCCCCCACCCTCATCCCCTTCATGGTCGCTGTCAGACAGATCCAGGTCTG
AAAATTCCCCATCCTCCGAACCATCCTCGTCCTCATCACCAATTACTCGCAGCCCGGAAAACTCCCGCTG
AACATCCTCAAGATTTGCGTCCTGAGCCTCAAGCCAGGCCTCAAATTCCTCGTCCCCCTTTTTGCTGGAC
GGTAGGGATGGGGATTCTCGGGACCCCTCCTCTTCCTCTTCAAGGTCACCAGACAGAGATGCTACTGGGG
CAACGGAAGAAAAGCTGGGTGCGGCCTGTGAGGATCAGCTTATCGATGATAAGCTGTCAAACATGAGAAT
TCTTGAAGACGAAAGGGCCTCGTGATACGCCTATTTTTATAGGTTAATGTCATGATAATAATGGTTTCTT
AGACGTCAGGTGGCACTTTTCGGGGAAATGTGCGCGGAACCCCTATTTGTTTATTTTTCTAAATACATTC
AAATATGTATCCGCTCATGAGACAATAACCCTGATAAATGCTTCAATAATATTGAAAAAGGAAGAGTATG
AGTATTCAACATTTCCGTGTCGCCCTTATTCCCTTTTTTGCGGCATTTTGCCTTCCTGTTTTTGCTCACC
CAGAAACGCTGGTGAAAGTAAAAGATGCTGAAGATCAGTTGGGTGCACGAGTGGGTTACATCGAACTGGA
TCTCAACAGCGGTAAGATCCTTGAGAGTTTTCGCCCCGAAGAACGTTTTCCAATGATGAGCACTTTTAAA
GTTCTGCTATGTGGCGCGGTATTATCCCGTGTTGACGCCGGGCAAGAGCAACTCGGTCGCCGCATACACT
ATTCTCAGAATGACTTGGTTGAGTACTCACCAGTCACAGAAAAGCATCTTACGGATGGCATGACAGTAAG
AGAATTATGCAGTGCTGCCATAACCATGAGTGATAACACTGCGGCCAACTTACTTCTGACAACGATCGGA
GGACCGAAGGAGCTAACCGCTTTTTTGCACAACATGGGGGATCATGTAACTCGCCTTGATCGTTGGGAAC
CGGAGCTGAATGAAGCCATACCAAACGACGAGCGTGACACCACGATGCCTGCAGCAATGGCAACAACGTT
GCGCAAACTATTAACTGGCGAACTACTTACTCTAGCTTCCCGGCAACAATTAATAGACTGGATGGAGGCG
GATAAAGTTGCAGGACCACTTCTGCGCTCGGCCCTTCCGGCTGGCTGGTTTATTGCTGATAAATCTGGAG
CCGGTGAGCGTGGGTCTCGCGGTATCATTGCAGCACTGGGGCCAGATGGTAAGCCCTCCCGTATCGTAGT
TATCTACACGACGGGGAGTCAGGCAACTATGGATGAACGAAATAGACAGATCGCTGAGATAGGTGCCTCA
CTGATTAAGCATTGGTAACTGTCAGACCAAGTTTACTCATATATACTTTAGATTGATTTAAAACTTCATT
TTTAATTTAAAAGGATCTAGGTGAAGATCCTTTTTGATAATCTCATGACCAAAATCCCTTAACGTGAGTT
TTCGTTCCACTGAGCGTCAGACCCCGTAGAAAAGATCAAAGGATCTTCTTGAGATCCTTTTTTTCTGCGC
GTAATCTGCTGCTTGCAAACAAAAAAACCACCGCTACCAGCGGTGGTTTGTTTGCCGGATCAAGAGCTAC
CAACTCTTTTTCCGAAGGTAACTGGCTTCAGCAGAGCGCAGATACCAAATACTGTCCTTCTAGTGTAGCC
GTAGTTAGGCCACCACTTCAAGAACTCTGTAGCACCGCCTACATACCTCGCTCTGCTAATCCTGTTACCA
GTGGCTGCTGCCAGTGGCGATAAGTCGTGTCTTACCGGGTTGGACTCAAGACGATAGTTACCGGATAAGG
CGCAGCGGTCGGGCTGAACGGGGGGTTCGTGCACACAGCCCAGCTTGGAGCGAACGACCTACACCGAACT
GAGATACCTACAGCGTGAGCTATGAGAAAGCGCCACGCTTCCCGAAGGGAGAAAGGCGGACAGGTATCCG
GTAAGCGGCAGGGTCGGAACAGGAGAGCGCACGAGGGAGCTTCCAGGGGGAAACGCCTGGTATCTTTATA
GTCCTGTCGGGTTTCGCCACCTCTGACTTGAGCGTCGATTTTTGTGATGCTCGTCAGGGGGGCGGAGCCT
ATGGAAAAACGCCAGCAACGCGGCCTTTTTACGGTTCCTGGCCTTTTGCTGGCCTTGAAGCTGTCCCTGA
TGGTCGTCATCTACCTGCCTGGACAGCATGGCCTGCAACGCGGGCATCCCGATGCCGCCGGAAGCGAGAA
GAATCATAATGGGGAAGGCCATCCAGCCTCGCGTCGCGAACGCCAGCAAGACGTAGCCCAGCGCGTCGGC
CCCGAGATGCGCCGCGTGCGGCTGCTGGAGATGGCGGACGCGATGGATATGTTCTGCCAAGGGTTGGTTT
GCGCATTCACAGTTCTCCGCAAGAATTGATTGGCTCCAATTCTTGGAGTGGTGAATCCGTTAGCGAGGTG
CCGCCCTGCTTCATCCCCGTGGCCCGTTGCTCGCGTTTGCTGGCGGTGTCCCCGGAAGAAATATATTTGC
ATGTCTTTAGTTCTATGATGACACAAACCCCGCCCAGCGTCTTGTCATTGGCGAATTCGAACACGCAGAT
GCAGTCGGGGCGGCGCGGTCCGAGGTCCACTTCGCATATTAAGGTGACGCGTGTGGCCTCGAACACCGAG
CGACCCTGCAGCGACCCGCTTAACAGCGTCAACAGCGTGCCGCAGATCCCGGGGGGCAATGAGATATGAA
AAAGCCTGAACTCACCGCGACGTCTGTCGAGAAGTTTCTGATCGAAAAGTTCGACAGCGTCTCCGACCTG
ATGCAGCTCTCGGAGGGCGAAGAATCTCGTGCTTTCAGCTTCGATGTAGGAGGGCGTGGATATGTCCTGC
GGGTAAATAGCTGCGCCGATGGTTTCTACAAAGATCGTTATGTTTATCGGCACTTTGCATCGGCCGCGCT
CCCGATTCCGGAAGTGCTTGACATTGGGGAATTCAGCGAGAGCCTGACCTATTGCATCTCCCGCCGTGCA
CAGGGTGTCACGTTGCAAGACCTGCCTGAAACCGAACTGCCCGCTGTTCTGCAGCCGGTCGCGGAGGCCA
TGGATGCGATCGCTGCGGCCGATCTTAGCCAGACGAGCGGGTTCGGCCCATTCGGACCGCAAGGAATCGG
TCAATACACTACATGGCGTGATTTCATATGCGCGATTGCTGATCCCCATGTGTATCACTGGCAAACTGTG
ATGGACGACACCGTCAGTGCGTCCGTCGCGCAGGCTCTCGATGAGCTGATGCTTTGGGCCGAGGACTGCC
CCGAAGTCCGGCACCTCGTGCACGCGGATTTCGGCTCCAACAATGTCCTGACGGACAATGGCCGCATAAC
AGCGGTCATTGACTGGAGCGAGGCGATGTTCGGGGATTCCCAATACGAGGTCGCCAACATCTTCTTCTGG
AGGCCGTGGTTGGCTTGTATGGAGCAGCAGACGCGCTACTTCGAGCGGAGGCATCCGGAGCTTGCAGGAT
CGCCGCGGCTCCGGGCGTATATGCTCCGCATTGGTCTTGACCAACTCTATCAGAGCTTGGTTGACGGCAA
TTTCGATGATGCAGCTTGGGCGCAGGGTCGATGCGACGCAATCGTCCGATCCGGAGCCGGGACTGTCGGG
CGTACACAAATCGCCCGCAGAAGCGCGGCCGTCTGGACCGATGGCTGTGTAGAAGTACTCGCCGATAGTG
GAAACCGACGCCCCAGCACTCGTCCGGATCGGGAGATGGGGGAGGCTAACTGAAACACGGAAGGAGACAA
TACCGGAAGGAACCCGCGCTATGACGGCAATAAAAAGACAGAATAAAACGCACGGGTGTTGGGTCGTTTG
TTCATAAACGCGGGGTTCGGTCCCAGGGCTGGCACTCTGTCGATACCCCACCGAGACCCCATTGGGGCCA
ATACGCCCGCGTTTCTTCCTTTTCCCCACCCCACCCCCCAAGTTCGGGTGAAGGCCCAGGGCTCGCAGCC
AACGTCGGGGCGGCAGGCCCTGCCATAGCCACTGGCCCCGTGGGTTAGGGACGGGGTCCCCCATGGGGAA
TGGTTTATGGTTCGTGGGGGTTATTATTTTGGGCGTTGCGTGGGGTCAGGTCCACGACTGGACTGAGCAG
ACAGACCCATGGTTTTTGGATGGCCTGGGCATGGACCGCATGTACTGGCGCGACACGAACACCGGGCGTC
TGTGGCTGCCAAACACCCCCGACCCCCAAAAACCACCGCGCGGATTTCTGGCGTGCCAAGCTAGTCGACC
AATTCTCATGTTTGACAGCTTATCATCGCAGATCCGGGCAACGTTGTTGCCATTGCTGCAGGCGCAGAAC
TGGTAGGTATGGAAGATCTATACATTGAATCAATATTGGCAATTAGCCATATTAGTCATTGGTTATATAG
CATAAATCAATATTGGCTATTGGCCATTGCATACGTTGTATCTATATCATAATATGTACATTTATATTGG
CTCATGTCCAATATGACCGCCATGTTGACATTGATTATTGACTAGTTATTAATAGTAATCAATTACGGGG
TCATTAGTTCATAGCCCATATATGGAGTTCCGCGTTACATAACTTACGGTAAATGGCCCGCCTGGCTGAC
CGCCCAACGACCCCCGCCCATTGACGTCAATAATGACGTATGTTCCCATAGTAACGCCAATAGGGACTTT
CCATTGACGTCAATGGGTGGAGTATTTACGGTAAACTGCCCACTTGGCAGTACATCAAGTGTATCATATG
CCAAGTCCGCCCCCTATTGACGTCAATGACGGTAAATGGCCCGCCTGGCATTATGCCCAGTACATGACCT
TACGGGACTTTCCTACTTGGCAGTACATCTACGTATTAGTCATCGCTATTACCATGGTGATGCGGTTTTG
GCAGTACACCAATGGGCGTGGATAGCGGTTTGACTCACGGGGATTTCCAAGTCTCCACCCCATTGACGTC
AATGGGAGTTTGTTTTGGCACCAAAATCAACGGGACTTTCCAAAATGTCGTAATAACCCCGCCCCGTTGA
CGCAAATGGGCGGTAGGCGTGTACGGTGGGAGGTCTATATAAGCAGAGCTCGTTTAGTGAACCGTCAGAT
CTCTAGAAGCTGGGTACCAGCTGCTAGC
