>Addgene plasmid #123217 | pCEP4-25711gp160-754* | addgene partial sequence | sequence record 239536 | Addgene Partial NGS Result
TTCCACCGTGGGTCCCTTTGCAGCCAATGCAACTTGGACGTTTTTGGGGTCTCCGGACACCATCTCTATG
TCTTGGCCCTGATCCTGAGCCGCCCGGGGCTCCTGGTCTTCCGCCTCCTCGTCCTCGTCCTCTTCCCCGT
CCTCGTCCATGGTTATCACCCCCTCTTCTTTGAGGTCCACTGCCGCCGGAGCCTTCTGGTCCAGATGTGT
CTCCCTTCTCTCCTAGGCCATTTCCAGGTCCTGTACCTGGCCCCTCGTCAGACATGATTCACACTAAAAG
AGATCAATAGACATCTTTATTAGACGACGCTCAGTGAATACAGGGAGTGCAGACTCCTGCCCCCTCCAAC
AGCCCCCCCACCCTCATCCCCTTCATGGTCGCTGTCAGACAGATCCAGGTCTGAAAATTCCCCATCCTCC
GAACCATCCTCGTCCTCATCACCAATTACTCGCAGCCCGGAAAACTCCCGCTGAACATCCTCAAGATTTG
CGTCCTGAGCCTCAAGCCAGGCCTCAAATTCCTCGTCCCCCTTTTTGCTGGACGGTAGGGATGGGGATTC
TCGGGACCCCTCCTCTTCCTCTTCAAGGTCACCAGACAGAGATGCTACTGGGGCAACGGAAGAAAAGCTG
GGTGCGGCCTGTGAGGATCAGCTTATCGATGATAAGCTGTCAAACATGAGAATTCTTGAAGACGAAAGGG
CCTCGTGATACGCCTATTTTTATAGGTTAATGTCATGATAATAATGGTTTCTTAGACGTCAGGTGGCACT
TTTCGGGGAAATGTGCGCGGAACCCCTATTTGTTTATTTTTCTAAATACATTCAAATATGTATCCGCTCA
TGAGACAATAACCCTGATAAATGCTTCAATAATATTGAAAAAGGAAGAGTATGAGTATTCAACATTTCCG
TGTCGCCCTTATTCCCTTTTTTGCGGCATTTTGCCTTCCTGTTTTTGCTCACCCAGAAACGCTGGTGAAA
GTAAAAGATGCTGAAGATCAGTTGGGTGCACGAGTGGGTTACATCGAACTGGATCTCAACAGCGGTAAGA
TCCTTGAGAGTTTTCGCCCCGAAGAACGTTTTCCAATGATGAGCACTTTTAAAGTTCTGCTATGTGGCGC
GGTATTATCCCGTGTTGACGCCGGGCAAGAGCAACTCGGTCGCCGCATACACTATTCTCAGAATGACTTG
GTTGAGTACTCACCAGTCACAGAAAAGCATCTTACGGATGGCATGACAGTAAGAGAATTATGCAGTGCTG
CCATAACCATGAGTGATAACACTGCGGCCAACTTACTTCTGACAACGATCGGAGGACCGAAGGAGCTAAC
CGCTTTTTTGCACAACATGGGGGATCATGTAACTCGCCTTGATCGTTGGGAACCGGAGCTGAATGAAGCC
ATACCAAACGACGAGCGTGACACCACGATGCCTGCAGCAATGGCAACAACGTTGCGCAAACTATTAACTG
GCGAACTACTTACTCTAGCTTCCCGGCAACAATTAATAGACTGGATGGAGGCGGATAAAGTTGCAGGACC
ACTTCTGCGCTCGGCCCTTCCGGCTGGCTGGTTTATTGCTGATAAATCTGGAGCCGGTGAGCGTGGGTCT
CGCGGTATCATTGCAGCACTGGGGCCAGATGGTAAGCCCTCCCGTATCGTAGTTATCTACACGACGGGGA
GTCAGGCAACTATGGATGAACGAAATAGACAGATCGCTGAGATAGGTGCCTCACTGATTAAGCATTGGTA
ACTGTCAGACCAAGTTTACTCATATATACTTTAGATTGATTTAAAACTTCATTTTTAATTTAAAAGGATC
TAGGTGAAGATCCTTTTTGATAATCTCATGACCAAAATCCCTTAACGTGAGTTTTCGTTCCACTGAGCGT
CAGACCCCGTAGAAAAGATCAAAGGATCTTCTTGAGATCCTTTTTTTCTGCGCGTAATCTGCTGCTTGCA
AACAAAAAAACCACCGCTACCAGCGGTGGTTTGTTTGCCGGATCAAGAGCTACCAACTCTTTTTCCGAAG
GTAACTGGCTTCAGCAGAGCGCAGATACCAAATACTGTCCTTCTAGTGTAGCCGTAGTTAGGCCACCACT
TCAAGAACTCTGTAGCACCGCCTACATACCTCGCTCTGCTAATCCTGTTACCAGTGGCTGCTGCCAGTGG
CGATAAGTCGTGTCTTACCGGGTTGGACTCAAGACGATAGTTACCGGATAAGGCGCAGCGGTCGGGCTGA
ACGGGGGGTTCGTGCACACAGCCCAGCTTGGAGCGAACGACCTACACCGAACTGAGATACCTACAGCGTG
AGCTATGAGAAAGCGCCACGCTTCCCGAAGGGAGAAAGGCGGACAGGTATCCGGTAAGCGGCAGGGTCGG
AACAGGAGAGCGCACGAGGGAGCTTCCAGGGGGAAACGCCTGGTATCTTTATAGTCCTGTCGGGTTTCGC
CACCTCTGACTTGAGCGTCGATTTTTGTGATGCTCGTCAGGGGGGCGGAGCCTATGGAAAAACGCCAGCA
ACGCGGCCTTTTTACGGTTCCTGGCCTTTTGCTGGCCTTGAAGCTGTCCCTGATGGTCGTCATCTACCTG
CCTGGACAGCATGGCCTGCAACGCGGGCATCCCGATGCCGCCGGAAGCGAGAAGAATCATAATGGGGAAG
GCCATCCAGCCTCGCGTCGCGAACGCCAGCAAGACGTAGCCCAGCGCGTCGGCCCCGAGATGCGCCGCGT
GCGGCTGCTGGAGATGGCGGACGCGATGGATATGTTCTGCCAAGGGTTGGTTTGCGCATTCACAGTTCTC
CGCAAGAATTGATTGGCTCCAATTCTTGGAGTGGTGAATCCGTTAGCGAGGTGCCGCCCTGCTTCATCCC
CGTGGCCCGTTGCTCGCGTTTGCTGGCGGTGTCCCCGGAAGAAATATATTTGCATGTCTTTAGTTCTATG
ATGACACAAACCCCGCCCAGCGTCTTGTCATTGGCGAATTCGAACACGCAGATGCAGTCGGGGCGGCGCG
GTCCGAGGTCCACTTCGCATATTAAGGTGACGCGTGTGGCCTCGAACACCGAGCGACCCTGCAGCGACCC
GCTTAACAGCGTCAACAGCGTGCCGCAGATCCCGGGGGGCAATGAGATATGAAAAAGCCTGAACTCACCG
CGACGTCTGTCGAGAAGTTTCTGATCGAAAAGTTCGACAGCGTCTCCGACCTGATGCAGCTCTCGGAGGG
CGAAGAATCTCGTGCTTTCAGCTTCGATGTAGGAGGGCGTGGATATGTCCTGCGGGTAAATAGCTGCGCC
GATGGTTTCTACAAAGATCGTTATGTTTATCGGCACTTTGCATCGGCCGCGCTCCCGATTCCGGAAGTGC
TTGACATTGGGGAATTCAGCGAGAGCCTGACCTATTGCATCTCCCGCCGTGCACAGGGTGTCACGTTGCA
AGACCTGCCTGAAACCGAACTGCCCGCTGTTCTGCAGCCGGTCGCGGAGGCCATGGATGCGATCGCTGCG
GCCGATCTTAGCCAGACGAGCGGGTTCGGCCCATTCGGACCGCAAGGAATCGGTCAATACACTACATGGC
GTGATTTCATATGCGCGATTGCTGATCCCCATGTGTATCACTGGCAAACTGTGATGGACGACACCGTCAG
TGCGTCCGTCGCGCAGGCTCTCGATGAGCTGATGCTTTGGGCCGAGGACTGCCCCGAAGTCCGGCACCTC
GTGCACGCGGATTTCGGCTCCAACAATGTCCTGACGGACAATGGCCGCATAACAGCGGTCATTGACTGGA
GCGAGGCGATGTTCGGGGATTCCCAATACGAGGTCGCCAACATCTTCTTCTGGAGGCCGTGGTTGGCTTG
TATGGAGCAGCAGACGCGCTACTTCGAGCGGAGGCATCCGGAGCTTGCAGGATCGCCGCGGCTCCGGGCG
TATATGCTCCGCATTGGTCTTGACCAACTCTATCAGAGCTTGGTTGACGGCAATTTCGATGATGCAGCTT
GGGCGCAGGGTCGATGCGACGCAATCGTCCGATCCGGAGCCGGGACTGTCGGGCGTACACAAATCGCCCG
CAGAAGCGCGGCCGTCTGGACCGATGGCTGTGTAGAAGTACTCGCCGATAGTGGAAACCGACGCCCCAGC
ACTCGTCCGGATCGGGAGATGGGGGAGGCTAACTGAAACACGGAAGGAGACAATACCGGAAGGAACCCGC
GCTATGACGGCAATAAAAAGACAGAATAAAACGCACGGGTGTTGGGTCGTTTGTTCATAAACGCGGGGTT
CGGTCCCAGGGCTGGCACTCTGTCGATACCCCACCGAGACCCCATTGGGGCCAATACGCCCGCGTTTCTT
CCTTTTCCCCACCCCACCCCCCAAGTTCGGGTGAAGGCCCAGGGCTCGCAGCCAACGTCGGGGCGGCAGG
CCCTGCCATAGCCACTGGCCCCGTGGGTTAGGGACGGGGTCCCCCATGGGGAATGGTTTATGGTTCGTGG
GGGTTATTATTTTGGGCGTTGCGTGGGGTCAGGTCCACGACTGGACTGAGCAGACAGACCCATGGTTTTT
GGATGGCCTGGGCATGGACCGCATGTACTGGCGCGACACGAACACCGGGCGTCTGTGGCTGCCAAACACC
CCCGACCCCCAAAAACCACCGCGCGGATTTCTGGCGTGCCAAGCTAGTCGACCAATTCTCATGTTTGACA
GCTTATCATCGCAGATCCGGGCAACGTTGTTGCCATTGCTGCAGGCGCAGAACTGGTAGGTATGGAAGAT
CTATACATTGAATCAATATTGGCAATTAGCCATATTAGTCATTGGTTATATAGCATAAATCAATATTGGC
TATTGGCCATTGCATACGTTGTATCTATATCATAATATGTACATTTATATTGGCTCATGTCCAATATGAC
CGCCATGTTGACATTGATTATTGACTAGTTATTAATAGTAATCAATTACGGGGTCATTAGTTCATAGCCC
ATATATGGAGTTCCGCGTTACATAACTTACGGTAAATGGCCCGCCTGGCTGACCGCCCAACGACCCCCGC
CCATTGACGTCAATAATGACGTATGTTCCCATAGTAACGCCAATAGGGACTTTCCATTGACGTCAATGGG
TGGAGTATTTACGGTAAACTGCCCACTTGGCAGTACATCAAGTGTATCATATGCCAAGTCCGCCCCCTAT
TGACGTCAATGACGGTAAATGGCCCGCCTGGCATTATGCCCAGTACATGACCTTACGGGACTTTCCTACT
TGGCAGTACATCTACGTATTAGTCATCGCTATTACCATGGTGATGCGGTTTTGGCAGTACACCAATGGGC
GTGGATAGCGGTTTGACTCACGGGGATTTCCAAGTCTCCACCCCATTGACGTCAATGGGAGTTTGTTTTG
GCACCAAAATCAACGGGACTTTCCAAAATGTCGTAATAACCCCGCCCCGTTGACGCAAATGGGCGGTAGG
CGTGTACGGTGGGAGGTCTATATAAGCAGAGCTCGTTTAGTGAACCGTCAGATCTCTAGAAGCTGGGTAC
CAGCTGCTAGCGCCACCATGCCTATGGGGAGCCTCCAACCCCTGGCTACACTCTATTTGCTTGGTATGCT
CGTAGCCAGTGTCTTGGCTAATCTCTGGGTCACAGTATATTATGGTGTACCCGTATGGAAGGAAGCTAAG
ACCACCCTCTTCTGTGCGTCTGACGCGAAGGGCTACGACAAGGAAGTTCACAATGTTTGGGCTACTCACG
CATGTGTTCCGACTGATCCCAACCCGCAAGAGATGCCTCTGGAGAATGTTACCGAGAATTTCAATATGTG
GGAAAATGACATGGTGAATCAAATGCACGAAGATGTGATCAGTCTGTGGGATGAGTCCTTGAAGCCTTGC
GTCAAACTGACCCCTCTGTGCGTAACTTTGAACTGCACGGATGTTAATAAAAATGTTTCCTCTTCCGACA
CGGATAACTACAAAGAGACTATGAAGGAGCGGAAAAATTGCACGTTCAATATGACGACAGAGCTTCGCGA
CAAGAACCAGAAGAAATATGCCCTTTTCTATAAGCTCGACATTGTCCCACTGGATGATAATGACAATGCG
TCATACCGGCTTATAAATTGCAATACGAGCACGCTGACTCAGGCCTGCCCAAAGGTTAGTTTTGACCCTA
TACCGATCCACTACTGTGCCCCTGCAGGGTACGCAATTCTCAAATGCAAGAATAAAACCTTCAATGGGAT
AGGGCCGTGTAACAAGGTTTCAACCGTTCAATGCACGCATGGAATAAAGCCGGTGGTATCTACACAACTT
TTGCTTAACGGGAGTCTTGCGGAAGAGGACATTGTTATTCGCTCAGAGAACATAACCGATAATGCGAAAA
CAATAATCGTACACCTCAATGAGTCCGTGGAGATCGTTTGCATCCGCCCTAATAATAACACTCGGAAATC
TATTAGGATAGGTCCAGGCCAAACCTTTTACGCGACGGGTGATATAGTTGGGGACATCCGCCAGGCATAC
TGCAATATCTCAGAGGGGAAATGGAATAAGACTCTCCAGCGGGTATCTGAGAAGCTGGCTGAGCACTTCC
CGAACAGTACAATTAACTTCAATAGCTCAAGCGGGGGTGACCTGGAGATTACGACGCATTCTTTCAATTG
TGGCGGGGAATTTTTCTATTGCAATACGTCTGGCCTCTTCAACGGAACCTATATGAACAATGATACGAAG
AGCAATGACACAAAGTCTAACAGTTCATCAATCATCACGATCCCATGTCGCATTAAGCAAATTATCAACA
TGTGGCAAGAAGTCGGACGCGCGGTATACGCACCACCCATCGCCGGTAACATTACTTGTAAATCCAACAT
TACGGGCATTCTTCTGACTAGGGATGGTGGGAGAGGCGAAGAAGTGAAAAATGATACCGAGACATTTAGG
CCAGGAGGGGGCAACATGAAAGACAATTGGAGGAGTGAGCTTTATAAATACAAAGTAGTTGAAATCAAGC
CCCTCGGAGTGGCACCAACCGCCGCCAAGCGCAGAGTCGTCGAGAGAGAAAAGAGGGCAGTAGGACTTGG
GGCGGTGCTCCTTGGATTTCTTGGGGCAGCCGGGAGTACGATGGGCGCAGCTTCCATCACTTTGACGGTT
CAGGCGCGACAACTCCTCTCTGGAATTGTTCAACAGCAGTCTAACTTGCTCCGGGCCATTGAGGCGCAGC
AGCACATGTTGCAGCTCACCGTGTGGGGTATTAAGCAGCTCCAAGCTAGGGTACTTGCCATCGAGCGGTA
TCTTAAGGATCAACAGCTCCTCGGAATTTGGGGGTGTTCCGGTAAGCTCATTTGCACAACAGCGGTCCCC
TGGAACTCCAGTTGGTCTAATAAGAATCAAACTGAGATATGGGACAAGATGACTTGGATGCAATGGGATA
GAGAGATTTCAAATTATACGGACACTATATACCGCCTTCTTGAAGATAGCCAAAACCAACAGGAAAAGAA
TGAGAAGGACCTTTTGGAACTTGACAAGTGGCAGAACCTTTGGAGTTGGTTCAACATAACTAACTGGCTC
TGGTACATAAGAATATTCATAATGATTGTAGGGGGCTTGATAGGCTTGCGAATAATATTCGCGGTTCTGT
CAATCGTAAACCGCGTACGACAAGGATATTCACCGTTGTCTTTTCAGACCCTCGCGCCGAATCCTCGGGG
ATTGGACCGCCTGGGGCGGATTGAAGAAGAGGGAGGGAAAGAGGACAGGAACAGATCCATTCGACTTGTC
CACGGTTTTCTTTGATAACTCGAGGCCGGCAAGGCCGGATCCAGACATGATAAGATACATTGATGAGTTT
GGACAAACCACAACTAGAATGCAGTGAAAAAAATGCTTTATTTGTGAAATTTGTGATGCTATTGCTTTAT
TTGTAACCATTATAAGCTGCAATAAACAAGTTAACAACAACAATTGCATTCATTTTATGTTTCAGGTTCA
GGGGGAGGTGTGGGAGGTTTTTTAAAGCAAGTAAAACCTCTACAAATGTGGTATGGCTGATTATGATCCG
GCTGCCTCGCGCGTTTCGGTGATGACGGTGAAAACCTCTGACACATGCAGCTCCCGGAGACGGTCACAGC
TTGTCTGTAAGCGGATGCCGGGAGCAGACAAGCCCGTCAGGGCGCGTCAGCGGGTGTTGGCGGGTGTCGG
GGCGCAGCCATGAGGTCGACTCTAGAGGATCGATCCCCGCCCCGGACGAACTAAACCTGACTACGACATC
TCTGCCCCTTCTTCGCGGGGCAGTGCATGTAATCCCTTCAGTTGGTTGGTACAACTTGCCAACTGGGCCC
TGTTCCACATGTGACACGGGGGGGGACCAAACACAAAGGGGTTCTCTGACTGTAGTTGACATCCTTATAA
ATGGATGTGCACATTTGCCAACACTGAGTGGCTTTCATCCTGGAGCAGACTTTGCAGTCTGTGGACTGCA
ACACAACATTGCCTTTATGTGTAACTCTTGGCTGAAGCTCTTACACCAATGCTGGGGGACATGTACCTCC
CAGGGGCCCAGGAAGACTACGGGAGGCTACACCAACGTCAATCAGAGGGGCCTGTGTAGCTACCGATAAG
CGGACCCTCAAGAGGGCATTAGCAATAGTGTTTATAAGGCCCCCTTGTTAACCCTAAACGGGTAGCATAT
GCTTCCCGGGTAGTAGTATATACTATCCAGACTAACCCTAATTCAATAGCATATGTTACCCAACGGGAAG
CATATGCTATCGAATTAGGGTTAGTAAAAGGGTCCTAAGGAACAGCGATATCTCCCACCCCATGAGCTGT
CACGGTTTTATTTACATGGGGTCAGGATTCCACGAGGGTAGTGAACCATTTTAGTCACAAGGGCAGTGGC
TGAAGATCAAGGAGCGGGCAGTGAACTCTCCTGAATCTTCGCCTGCTTCTTCATTCTCCTTCGTTTAGCT
AATAGAATAACTGCTGAGTTGTGAACAGTAAGGTGTATGTGAGGTGCTCGAAAACAAGGTTTCAGGTGAC
GCCCCCAGAATAAAATTTGGACGGGGGGTTCAGTGGTGGCATTGTGCTATGACACCAATATAACCCTCAC
AAACCCCTTGGGCAATAAATACTAGTGTAGGAATGAAACATTCTGAATATCTTTAACAATAGAAATCCAT
GGGGTGGGGACAAGCCGTAAAGACTGGATGTCCATCTCACACGAATTTATGGCTATGGGCAACACATAAT
CCTAGTGCAATATGATACTGGGGTTATTAAGATGTGTCCCAGGCAGGGACCAAGACAGGTGAACCATGTT
GTTACACTCTATTTGTAACAAGGGGAAAGAGAGTGGACGCCGACAGCAGCGGACTCCACTGGTTGTCTCT
AACACCCCCGAAAATTAAACGGGGCTCCACGCCAATGGGGCCCATAAACAAAGACAAGTGGCCACTCTTT
TTTTTGAAATTGTGGAGTGGGGGCACGCGTCAGCCCCCACACGCCGCCCTGCGGTTTTGGACTGTAAAAT
AAGGGTGTAATAACTTGGCTGATTGTAACCCCGCTAACCACTGCGGTCAAACCACTTGCCCACAAAACCA
CTAATGGCACCCCGGGGAATACCTGCATAAGTAGGTGGGCGGGCCAAGATAGGGGCGCGATTGCTGCGAT
CTGGAGGACAAATTACACACACTTGCGCCTGAGCGCCAAGCACAGGGTTGTTGGTCCTCATATTCACGAG
GTCGCTGAGAGCACGGTGGGCTAATGTTGCCATGGGTAGCATATACTACCCAAATATCTGGATAGCATAT
GCTATCCTAATCTATATCTGGGTAGCATAGGCTATCCTAATCTATATCTGGGTAGCATATGCTATCCTAA
TCTATATCTGGGTAGTATATGCTATCCTAATTTATATCTGGGTAGCATAGGCTATCCTAATCTATATCTG
GGTAGCATATGCTATCCTAATCTATATCTGGGTAGTATATGCTATCCTAATCTGTATCCGGGTAGCATAT
GCTATCCTAATAGAGATTAGGGTAGTATATGCTATCCTAATTTATATCTGGGTAGCATATACTACCCAAA
TATCTGGATAGCATATGCTATCCTAATCTATATCTGGGTAGCATATGCTATCCTAATCTATATCTGGGTA
GCATAGGCTATCCTAATCTATATCTGGGTAGCATATGCTATCCTAATCTATATCTGGGTAGTATATGCTA
TCCTAATTTATATCTGGGTAGCATAGGCTATCCTAATCTATATCTGGGTAGCATATGCTATCCTAATCTA
TATCTGGGTAGTATATGCTATCCTAATCTGTATCCGGGTAGCATATGCTATCCTCATGCATATACAGTCA
GCATATGATACCCAGTAGTAGAGTGGGAGTGCTATCCTTTGCATATGCCGCCACCTCCCAAGGGGGCGTG
AATTTTCGCTGCTTGTCCTTTTCCTGCTGGTTGCTCCCATTCTTAGGTGAATTTAAGGAGGCCAGGCTAA
AGCCGTCGCATGTCTGATTGCTCACCAGGTAAATGTCGCTAATGTTTTCCAACGCGAGAAGGTGTTGAGC
GCGGAGCTGAGTGACGTGACAACATGGGTATGCCCAATTGCCCCATGTTGGGAGGACGAAAATGGTGACA
AGACAGATGGCCAGAAATACACCAACAGCACGCATGATGTCTACTGGGGATTTATTCTTTAGTGCGGGGG
AATACACGGCTTTTAATACGATTGAGGGCGTCTCCTAACAAGTTACATCACTCCTGCCCTTCCTCACCCT
CATCTCCATCACCTCCTTCATCTCCGTCATCTCCGTCATCACCCTCCGCGGCAGCCCCTTCCACCATAGG
TGGAAACCAGGGAGGCAAATCTACTCCATCGTCAAAGCTGCACACAGTCACCCTGATATTGCAGGTAGGA
GCGGGCTTTGTCATAACAAGGTCCTTAATCGCATCCTTCAAAACCTCAGCAAATATATGAGTTTGTAAAA
AGACCATGAAATAACAGACAATGGACTCCCTTAGCGGGCCAGGTTGTGGGCCGGGTCCAGGGGCCATTCC
AAAGGGGAGACGACTCAATGGTGTAAGACGACATTGTGGAATAGCAAGGGCAGTTCCTCGCCTTAGGTTG
TAAAGGGAGGTCTTACTACCTCCATATACGAACACACCGGCGACCCAAGTTCCTTCGTCGGTAGTCCTTT
CTACGTGACTCCTAGCCAGGAGAGCTCTTAAACCTTCTGCAATGTTCTCAAATTTCGGGTTGGAACCTCC
TTGACCACGATGCTTTCCAAACCACCCTCCTTTTTTGCGCCTGCCTCCATCACCCTGACCCCGGGGTCCA
GTGCTTGGGCCTTCTCCTGGGTCATCTGCGGGGCCCTGCTCTATCGCTCCCGGGGGCACGTCAGGCTCAC
CATCTGGGCCACCTTCTTGGTGGTATTCAAAATAATCGGCTTCCCCTACAGGGTGGAAAAATGGCCTTCT
ACCTGGAGGGGGCCTGCGCGGTGGAGACCCGGATGATGATGACTGACTACTGGGACTCCTGGGCCTCTTT
TCTCCACGTCCACGACCTCTCCCCCTGGCTCTTTCACGACTTCCCCCCCTGGCTCTTTCACGTCCTCTAC
CCCGGCGGCCTCCACTACCTCCTCGACCCCGGCCTCCACTACCTCCTCGACCCCGGCCTCCACTGCCTCC
TCGACCCCGGCCTCCACCTCCTGCTCCTGCCNNCCTCCTGCTCCTGCCCCTCCTCCTGCTCCTGCCCCTC
CTGCTCCTGCCCCTCCCGCTCCTGCTCCTGCTCCTG
